>Addgene plasmid #200481 | pKLV2-U6gRNA5(CXCR4-E2(38))-PGKpuro2ABFP-W | addgene full sequence | sequence record 428691 | Addgene NGS Result
CGCCCATTGACGTCAATAATGACGTATGTTCCCATAGTAACGCCAATAGGGACTTTCCATTGACGTCAAT
GGGTGGAGTATTTACGGTAAACTGCCCACTTGGCAGTACATCAAGTGTATCATATGCCAAGTACGCCCCC
TATTGACGTCAATGACGGTAAATGGCCCGCCTGGCATTATGCCCAGTACATGACCTTATGGGACTTTCCT
ACTTGGCAGTACATCTACGTATTAGTCATCGCTATTACCATGGTGATGCGGTTTTGGCAGTACATCAATG
GGCGTGGATAGCGGTTTGACTCACGGGGATTTCCAAGTCTCCACCCCATTGACGTCAATGGGAGTTTGTT
TTGGCACCAAAATCAACGGGACTTTCCAAAATGTCGTAACAACTCCGCCCCATTGACGCAAATGGGCGGT
AGGCGTGTACGGTGGGAGGTCTATATAAGCAGCGCGTTTTGCCTGTACTGGGTCTCTCTGGTTAGACCAG
ATCTGAGCCTGGGAGCTCTCTGGCTAACTAGGGAACCCACTGCTTAAGCCTCAATAAAGCTTGCCTTGAG
TGCTTCAAGTAGTGTGTGCCCGTCTGTTGTGTGACTCTGGTAACTAGAGATCCCTCAGACCCTTTTAGTC
AGTGTGGAAAATCTCTAGCAGTGGCGCCCGAACAGGGACTTGAAAGCGAAAGGGAAACCAGAGGAGCTCT
CTCGACGCAGGACTCGGCTTGCTGAAGCGCGCACGGCAAGAGGCGAGGGGCGGCGACTGGTGAGTACGCC
AAAAATTTTGACTAGCGGAGGCTAGAAGGAGAGAGATGGGTGCGAGAGCGTCAGTATTAAGCGGGGGAGA
ATTAGATCGCGATGGGAAAAAATTCGGTTAAGGCCAGGGGGAAAGAAAAAATATAAATTAAAACATATAG
TATGGGCAAGCAGGGAGCTAGAACGATTCGCAGTTAATCCTGGCCTGTTAGAAACATCAGAAGGCTGTAG
ACAAATACTGGGACAGCTACAACCATCCCTTCAGACAGGATCAGAAGAACTTAGATCATTATATAATACA
GTAGCAACCCTCTATTGTGTGCATCAAAGGATAGAGATAAAAGACACCAAGGAAGCTTTAGACAAGATAG
AGGAAGAGCAAAACAAAAGTAAGACCACCGCACAGCAAGCGGCCGGCCGCGCTGATCTTCAGACCTGGAG
GAGGAGATATGAGGGACAATTGGAGAAGTGAATTATATAAATATAAAGTAGTAAAAATTGAACCATTAGG
AGTAGCACCCACCAAGGCAAAGAGAAGAGTGGTGCAGAGAGAAAAAAGAGCAGTGGGAATAGGAGCTTTG
TTCCTTGGGTTCTTGGGAGCAGCAGGAAGCACTATGGGCGCAGCGTCAATGACGCTGACGGTACAGGCCA
GACAATTATTGTCTGGTATAGTGCAGCAGCAGAACAATTTGCTGAGGGCTATTGAGGCGCAACAGCATCT
GTTGCAACTCACAGTCTGGGGCATCAAGCAGCTCCAGGCAAGAATCCTGGCTGTGGAAAGATACCTAAAG
GATCAACAGCTCCTGGGGATTTGGGGTTGCTCTGGAAAACTCATTTGCACCACTGCTGTGCCTTGGAATG
CTAGTTGGAGTAATAAATCTCTGGAACAGATTTGGAATCACACGACCTGGATGGAGTGGGACAGAGAAAT
TAACAATTACACAAGCTTAATACACTCCTTAATTGAAGAATCGCAAAACCAGCAAGAAAAGAATGAACAA
GAATTATTGGAATTAGATAAATGGGCAAGTTTGTGGAATTGGTTTAACATAACAAATTGGCTGTGGTATA
TAAAATTATTCATAATGATAGTAGGAGGCTTGGTAGGTTTAAGAATAGTTTTTGCTGTACTTTCTATAGT
GAATAGAGTTAGGCAGGGATATTCACCATTATCGTTTCAGACCCACCTCCCAACCCCGAGGGGACCCGAC
AGGCCCGAAGGAATAGAAGAAGAAGGTGGAGAGAGAGACAGAGACAGATCCATTCGATTAGTGAACGGAT
CGGCACTGCGTGCGCCAATTCTGCAGACAAATGGCAGTATTCATCCACAATTTTAAAAGAAAAGGGGGGA
TTGGGGGGTACAGTGCAGGGGAAAGAATAGTAGACATAATAGCAACAGACATACAAACTAAAGAATTACA
AAAACAAATTACAAAAATTCAAAATTTTCGGGTTTATTACAGGGACAGCAGAGATCCAGTTTGGTTAGTA
CCGGGCCCTACGCGTCCAAGGTCGGGCAGGAAGAGGGCCTATTTCCCATGATTCCTTCATATTTGCATAT
ACGATACAAGGCTGTTAGAGAGATAATTAGAATTAATTTGACTGTAAACACAAAGATATTAGTACAAAAT
ACGTGACGTAGAAAGTAATAATTTCTTGGGTAGTTTGCAGTTTTAAAATTATGTTTTAAAATGGACTATC
ATATGCTTACCGTAACTTGAAAGTATTTCGATTTCTTGGCTTTATATATCTTGTGGAAAGGACGAAACAC
CGTTGATTATGATATCCCTGTGTTTAAGAGCTATGCTGGAAACAGCATAGCAAGTTTAAATAAGGCTAGT
CCGTTATCAACTTGAAAAAGTGGCACCGAGTCGGTGCTTTTTTTGGATCCAATTCTACCGGGTAGGGGAG
GCGCTTTTCCCAAGGCAGTCTGGAGCATGCGCTTTAGCAGCCCCGCTGGGCACTTGGCGCTACACAAGTG
GCCTCTGGCCTCGCACACATTCCACATCCACCGGTAGGCGCCAACCGGCTCCGTTCTTTGGTGGCCCCTT
CGCGCCACCTTCTACTCCTCCCCTAGTCAGGAAGTTCCCCCCCGCCCCGCAGCTCGCGTCGTGCAGGACG
TGACAAATGGAAGTAGCACGTCTCACTAGTCTCGTGCAGATGGACAGCACCGCTGAGCAATGGAAGCGGG
TAGGCCTTTGGGGCAGCGGCCAATAGCAGCTTTGCTCCTTCGCTTTCTGGGCTCAGAGGCTGGGAAGGGG
TGGGTCCGGGGGCGGGCTCAGGGGCGGGCTCAGGGGCGGGGCGGGCGCCCGAAGGTCCTCCGGAGGCCCG
GCATTCTGCACGCTTCAAAAGCGCACGTCTGCCGCGCTGTTCTCCTCTTCCTCATCTCCGGGCCTTTCGA
CCTGCATCCATCTAGATCTCGAGCAGCTGAAGCTTACCATGACCGAGTACAAGCCCACGGTGCGCCTCGC
CACCCGCGACGACGTCCCCAGGGCCGTACGCACCCTCGCCGCCGCGTTCGCCGACTACCCCGCCACGCGC
CACACCGTCGATCCGGACCGCCACATCGAGCGGGTCACCGAGCTGCAAGAACTCTTCCTCACGCGCGTCG
GGCTCGACATCGGCAAGGTGTGGGTCGCGGACGACGGCGCCGCGGTGGCGGTCTGGACCACGCCGGAGAG
CGTCGAAGCGGGGGCGGTGTTCGCCGAGATCGGCCCGCGCATGGCCGAGTTGAGCGGTTCCCGGCTGGCC
GCGCAGCAACAGATGGAAGGCCTCCTGGCGCCGCACCGGCCCAAGGAGCCCGCGTGGTTCCTGGCCACCG
TCGGCGTCTCGCCCGACCACCAGGGCAAGGGTCTGGGCAGCGCCGTCGTGCTCCCCGGAGTGGAGGCGGC
CGAGCGCGCCGGGGTGCCCGCCTTCCTGGAGACCTCCGCGCCCCGCAACCTCCCCTTCTACGAGCGGCTC
GGCTTCACCGTCACCGCCGACGTCGAGGTGCCCGAAGGACCGCGCACCTGGTGCATGACCCGCAAGCCCG
GTGCCGGCGGCGGGTCCGGAGGAGAGGGCAGAGGAAGTCTCCTAACATGCGGTGACGTGGAGGAGAATCC
TGGCCCAATGAGCGAGCTGATTAAGGAGAACATGCACATGAAGCTGTACATGGAGGGCACCGTGGACAAC
CATCACTTCAAGTGCACATCCGAGGGCGAAGGCAAGCCCTACGAGGGCACCCAGACCATGAGAATCAAGG
TGGTCGAGGGCGGCCCTCTCCCCTTCGCCTTCGACATCCTGGCTACTAGCTTCCTCTACGGCAGCAAGAC
CTTCATCAACCACACCCAGGGCATCCCCGACTTCTTCAAGCAGTCCTTCCCTGAGGGCTTCACATGGGAG
AGAGTCACCACATACGAGGACGGGGGCGTGCTGACCGCTACCCAGGACACCAGCCTCCAGGACGGCTGCC
TCATCTACAACGTCAAGATCAGAGGGGTGAACTTCACATCCAACGGCCCTGTGATGCAGAAGAAAACACT
CGGCTGGGAGGCCTTCACCGAGACGCTGTACCCCGCTGACGGCGGCCTGGAAGGCAGAAACGACATGGCC
CTGAAGCTCGTGGGCGGGAGCCATCTGATCGCAAACATCAAGACCACATATAGATCCAAGAAACCCGCTA
AGAACCTCAAGATGCCTGGCGTCTACTATGTGGACTACAGACTGGAAAGAATCAAGGAGGCCAACAACGA
GACCTACGTCGAGCAGCACGAGGTGGCAGTGGCCAGATACTGCGACCTCCCTAGCAAACTGGGGCACAAG
CTTAATTGAGCGGCCGCTCAACCTCTGGATTACAAAATTTGTGAAAGATTGACTGGTATTCTTAACTATG
TTGCTCCTTTTACGCTATGTGGATACGCTGCTTTAATGCCTTTGTATCATGCTATTGCTTCCCGTATGGC
TTTCATTTTCTCCTCCTTGTATAAATCCTGGTTGCTGTCTCTTTATGAGGAGTTGTGGCCCGTTGTCAGG
CAACGTGGCGTGGTGTGCACTGTGTTTGCTGACGCAACCCCCACTGGTTGGGGCATTGCCACCACCTGTC
AGCTCCTTTCCGGGACTTTCGCTTTCCCCCTCCCTATTGCCACGGCGGAACTCATCGCCGCCTGCCTTGC
CCGCTGCTGGACAGGGGCTCGGCTGTTGGGCACTGACAATTCCGTGGTGTTGTCGGGGAAATCATCGTCC
TTTCCTTGGCTGCTCGCCTGTGTTGCCACCTGGATTCTGCGCGGGACGTCCTTCTGCTACGTCCCTTCGG
CCCTCAATCCAGCGGACCTTCCTTCCCGCGGCCTGCTGCCGGCTCTGCGGCCTCTTCCGCGTCTACGCCT
TCGCCCTCAGACGAGTCGGATCTCCCTTTGGGCCGCCTCCCCGCAGGTACCTTTAAGACCAATGACTTAC
AAGGCAGCTGTAGATCTTAGCCACTTTTTAAAAGAAAAGGGGGGACTGGAAGGGCTAATTCACTCCCAAA
GAAGTCAAGATCTGCTTTTTGCCTGTACTGGGTCTCTCTGGTTAGACCAGAGTCTCTCTGGTTAGACCAG
ATCTGAGCCTGGGAGCTCTCTGGCTAACTAGGGAACCCACTGCTTAAGCCTCAATAAAGCTTGCCTTGAG
TGCTTCAAGTAGTGTGTGCCCGTCTGTTGTGTGACTCTGGTAACTAGAGATCCCTCAGACCCTTTTAGTC
AGTGTGGAAAATCTCTAGCAGTTTAAACCCGCTGATCAGCCTCGACTGTGCCTTCTAGTTGCCAGCCATC
TGTTGTTTGCCCCTCCCCCGTGCCTTCCTTGACCCTGGAAGGTGCCACTCCCACTGTCCTTTCCTAATAA
AATGAGGAAATTGCATCGCATTGTCTGAGTAGGTGTCATTCTATTCTGGGGGGTGGGGTGGGGCAGGACA
GCAAGGGGGAGGATTGGGAAGTCAATAGCAGGCATGCTGGGGATGCGGTGGGCTCTATGGGCGGCCGTTA
ATTAAGCTTTTGTTCCCTTTAGTGAGGGTTAATTGCGCGCTTGGCGTAATCATGGTCATAGCTGTTTCCT
GTGTGAAATTGTTATCCGCTCACAATTCCACACAACATACGAGCCGGGAGCATAAAGTGTAAAGCCTGGG
GTGCCTAATGAGTGAGCTAACTCACATTAATTGCGTTGCGCTCACTGCCCGCTTTCCAGTCGGGAAACCT
GTCGTGCCAGCTGCATTAATGAATCGGCCAACGCGCGGGGAGAGGCGGTTTGCGTATTGGGCGCTCTTCC
GCTTCCTCGCTCACTGACTCGCTGCGCTCGGTCGTTCGGCTGCGGCGAGCGGTATCAGCTCACTCAAAGG
CGGTAATACGGTTATCCACAGAATCAGGGGATAACGCAGGAAAGAACATGTGAGCAAAAGGCCAGCAAAA
GGCCAGGAACCGTAAAAAGGCCGCGTTGCTGGCGTTTTTCCATAGGCTCCGCCCCCCTGACGAGCATCAC
AAAAATCGACGCTCAAGTCAGAGGTGGCGAAACCCGACAGGACTATAAAGATACCAGGCGTTTCCCCCTG
GAAGCTCCCTCGTGCGCTCTCCTGTTCCGACCCTGCCGCTTACCGGATACCTGTCCGCCTTTCTCCCTTC
GGGAAGCGTGGCGCTTTCTCATAGCTCACGCTGTAGGTATCTCAGTTCGGTGTAGGTCGTTCGCTCCAAG
CTGGGCTGTGTGCACGAACCCCCCGTTCAGCCCGACCGCTGCGCCTTATCCGGTAACTATCGTCTTGAGT
CCAACCCGGTAAGACACGACTTATCGCCACTGGCAGCAGCCACTGGTAACAGGATTAGCAGAGCGAGGTA
TGTAGGCGGTGCTACAGAGTTCTTGAAGTGGTGGCCTAACTACGGCTACACTAGAAGAACAGTATTTGGT
ATCTGCGCTCTGCTGAAGCCAGTTACCTTCGGAAAAAGAGTTGGTAGCTCTTGATCCGGCAAACAAACCA
CCGCTGGTAGCGGTGGTTTTTTTGTTTGCAAGCAGCAGATTACGCGCAGAAAAAAAGGATCTCAAGAAGA
TCCTTTGATCTTTTCTACGGGGTCTGACGCTCAGTGGAACGAAAACTCACGTTAAGGGATTTTGGTCATG
AGATTATCAAAAAGGATCTTCACCTAGATCCTTTTAAATTAAAAATGAAGTTTTAAATCAATCTAAAGTA
TATATGAGTAAACTTGGTCTGACAGTTACCAATGCTTAATCAGTGAGGCACCTATCTCAGCGATCTGTCT
ATTTCGTTCATCCATAGTTGCCTGACTCCCCGTCGTGTAGATAACTACGATACGGGAGGGCTTACCATCT
GGCCCCAGTGCTGCAATGATACCGCGAGACCCACGCTCACCGGCTCCAGATTTATCAGCAATAAACCAGC
CAGCCGGAAGGGCCGAGCGCAGAAGTGGTCCTGCAACTTTATCCGCCTCCATCCAGTCTATTAATTGTTG
CCGGGAAGCTAGAGTAAGTAGTTCGCCAGTTAATAGTTTGCGCAACGTTGTTGCCATTGCTACAGGCATC
GTGGTGTCACGCTCGTCGTTTGGTATGGCTTCATTCAGCTCCGGTTCCCAACGATCAAGGCGAGTTACAT
GATCCCCCATGTTGTGCAAAAAAGCGGTTAGCTCCTTCGGTCCTCCGATCGTTGTCAGAAGTAAGTTGGC
CGCAGTGTTATCACTCATGGTTATGGCAGCACTGCATAATTCTCTTACTGTCATGCCATCCGTAAGATGC
TTTTCTGTGACTGGTGAGTACTCAACCAAGTCATTCTGAGAATAGTGTATGCGGCGACCGAGTTGCTCTT
GCCCGGCGTCAATACGGGATAATACCGCGCCACATAGCAGAACTTTAAAAGTGCTCATCATTGGAAAACG
TTCTTCGGGGCGAAAACTCTCAAGGATCTTACCGCTGTTGAGATCCAGTTCGATGTAACCCACTCGTGCA
CCCAACTGATCTTCAGCATCTTTTACTTTCACCAGCGTTTCTGGGTGAGCAAAAACAGGAAGGCAAAATG
CCGCAAAAAAGGGAATAAGGGCGACACGGAAATGTTGAATACTCATACTCTTCCTTTTTCAATATTATTG
AAGCATTTATCAGGGTTATTGTCTCATGAGCGGATACATATTTGAATGTATTTAGAAAAATAAACAAATA
GGGGTTCCGCGCACATTTCCCCGAAAAGTGCCACCTAAATTGTAAGCGTTAATATTTTGTTAAAATTCGC
GTTAAATTTTTGTTAAATCAGCTCATTTTTTAACCAATAGGCCGAAATCGGCAAAATCCCTTATAAATCA
AAAGAATAGACCGAGATAGGGT
[37 nt withheld, positions 8073-8109]
AAAGAACGTGGACTCCAACGTCAAAGG
[49 nt withheld, positions 8137-8185]
T
[91 nt withheld, positions 8187-8277]
G
[124 nt withheld, positions 8279-8402]
CCCATTCGCCATTCAGGCTGCGCAACTGTTGGGAAGGGCGATCGGTGCGGGCCTCTTCGCTATTACGCCA
GCTGGCGAAAGGGGGATGTGCTGCAAGGCGATTAAGTTGGGTAACGCCAGGGTTTTCCCAGTCACGACGT
TGTAAAACGACGGCCAGTGAGCGCGCGTAATACGACTCACTATAGGGCGAATTGACTAGTACATAACTTA
CGGTAAATGGCCCGCCTGGCTGACCGCCCAACGACCCC
Features (pLannotate 1.2.2; 28 found; start..end, strand, type, name):
    253..452     +  promoter       CMV promoter: human cytomegalovirus (CMV) immediate early promoter
    470..650     +  LTR            5' LTR (truncated): truncated 5' long terminal repeat (LTR) from HIV-1
    697..822     +  misc_feature   HIV-1 Ψ: packaging signal of human immunodeficiency virus type 1
    806..1144    +  CDS            HIV-1 gag (fragment): gag protein from human immunodeficiency virus 1; gag
   1321..1554    +  misc_feature   RRE: The Rev response element (RRE) of HIV-1 allows for Rev-dependent mRNA export from the nucleus to the cytoplasm.
   1931..2031    +  CDS            Rev (fragment): human immunodeficiency virus 1 (HIV-1) Rev protein; rev; enhances nuclear export of unspliced and incompletely spliced viral mRNAs
   2081..2198    +  misc_feature   cPPT/CTS: central polypurine tract and central termination sequence of HIV-1
   2273..2513    +  promoter       U6 promoter: RNA polymerase III promoter for human U6 snRNA
   2560..2627    +  misc_RNA       tracrRNA (fragment): trans-activating CRISPR RNA for the Streptococcus pyogenes CRISPR/Cas9 system
   2650..3149    +  promoter       PGK promoter: mouse phosphoglycerate kinase 1 promoter
   3189..3785    +  CDS            PuroR (fragment): puromycin N-acetyltransferase; pac from Streptomyces; confers resistance to puromycin
   3858..4556    +  CDS            TagBFP: TagBFP is a basic (constitutively fluorescent) blue fluorescent protein published in 2008, derived from Entacmaea quadricolor. It is reported to be a very rapidly-maturing monomer with very low acid sensitivity.
   4568..5154    +  misc_feature   WPRE: woodchuck hepatitis virus posttranscriptional regulatory element
   5148..5294    +  CDS            nef (fragment): NEF_HV1LA - Experimental evidence at protein level: Swiss-Prot protein existence level 1. Extracellular Nef protein targets CD4(+) T-lymphocytes for apoptosis by interacting with CXCR4 surface receptors. From Human immunodeficiency virus type 1 group M subtype B (isolate Lai) (HIV-1).
   5302..5480    +  LTR            5' LTR (truncated): truncated 5' long terminal repeat (LTR) from HIV-1
   5506..5617    +  polyA_signal   bGH poly(A) signal: bovine growth hormone polyadenylation signal
   5756..5774    -  promoter       T3 promoter: promoter for bacteriophage T3 RNA polymerase
   5819..5835    -  protein_bind   lac operator: The lac repressor binds to the lac operator to inhibit transcription in E. coli. This inhibition can be relieved by adding lactose or isopropyl-β-D-thiogalactopyranoside (IPTG). lac repressor encoded by lacI
   5843..5873    -  promoter       lac promoter: promoter for the E. coli lac operon
   5888..5909    -  protein_bind   CAP binding site: CAP binding activates transcription in the presence of cAMP. E. coli catabolite activator protein
   5922..6014    -  CDS            lacI (fragment): lac repressor; lacI; The lac repressor binds to the lac operator to inhibit transcription in E. coli. This inhibition can be relieved by adding lactose or isopropyl-β-D-thiogalactopyranoside (IPTG).
   6197..6785    -  rep_origin     ori: high-copy-number ColE1/pMB1/pBR322/pUC origin of replication
   6956..7816    -  CDS            AmpR: β-lactamase; bla; confers resistance to ampicillin, carbenicillin, and related antibiotics
   7817..7921    -  promoter       AmpR promoter: bla
   7974..8402    -  rep_origin     f1 ori (sequence partly withheld): f1 bacteriophage origin of replication; arrow indicates direction of (+) strand synthesis
   8407..8562    -  CDS            lacZα (fragment): LacZα fragment of β-galactosidase; lacZ fragment
   8570..8588    +  promoter       T7 promoter: promoter for bacteriophage T7 RNA polymerase
   8602..252     +  enhancer       CMV enhancer (across the origin): human cytomegalovirus immediate early enhancer
