[The description below was written by a language model from this plasmid's Addgene catalogue record and pLannotate feature annotations shown in this document.]
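Description:
pKLV2-U6gRNA5(CXCR4-E2(38))-PGKpuro2ABFP-W is an 8,650 bp HIV-1-based lentiviral transfer plasmid that delivers a single CRISPR guide RNA directed against a target designated CXCR4-E2 at the human CXCR4 locus. It was made by inserting the guide into the BbsI sites of the parental pKLV2-U6gRNA5(BbsI)-PGKpuro2ABFP-W backbone, destroying both sites in the process. In bacteria it replicates from a high-copy ColE1/pUC-type origin and is selected with ampicillin via β-lactamase. An f1 origin and remnants of a lacZα/lac promoter cloning region flanked by T7 and T3 promoters are also present in the backbone.

The viral genome is transcribed from a CMV enhancer/promoter fused to a truncated 5' LTR, a chimeric arrangement typical of Tat-independent vector designs. It carries the Ψ packaging signal with a gag fragment, the RRE for Rev-dependent nuclear export, and the cPPT/CTS. It ends in a second truncated LTR followed by a bGH polyadenylation signal. Within this frame, a human U6 RNA polymerase III promoter drives the guide fused to a Streptococcus pyogenes Cas9 scaffold (annotated as a tracrRNA fragment). A downstream mouse PGK promoter expresses puromycin N-acetyltransferase and TagBFP, linked by a 2A peptide according to the construct name, with a WPRE to boost transcript expression. Transduced cells can therefore be selected with puromycin or tracked and sorted by blue fluorescence.

No Cas9 is encoded, so the nuclease must be supplied separately, for example in cells that already express Cas9. The record does not define what "E2" denotes. The associated work concerns regulation of the oncogenic program in human T-cell acute lymphoblastic leukemia.
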