Addgene plasmid #200481: pKLV2-U6gRNA5(CXCR4-E2(38))-PGKpuro2ABFP-W
Purpose: Lentiviral vector expressing gRNA targeting human CXCR4-E2
Depositing lab: Kosuke Yusa. Depositing organization: Kyoto University, Institute for Life and Medical Sciences. Publication: Canonical BAF complex regulates the oncogenic program in human T-cell acute lymphoblastic leukemia. Aoki K, Hyuga M, Tarumoto Y, Nishibuchi G, Ueda A, Ochi Y, Sugino S, Mikami T, Kobushi H, Kato I, Akahane K, Inukai T, Takaori-Kondo A, Takita J, Ogawa S, Yusa K. Blood. 2023 Nov 3:blood.2023020857. doi: 10.1182/blood.2023020857. PubMed 37922452.
Backbone
  Vector backbone: pKLV2-U6gRNA5(BbsI)-PGKpuro2ABFP-W
  Backbone manufacturer: addgene
  Backbone size w/o insert (bp): 8648
  Total vector size (bp): 8650
  Vector type: Lentiviral
  Selectable markers: Puromycin
Growth in bacteria
  Bacterial resistance: Ampicillin, 100 μg/mL
  Growth temperature: 37°C
  Growth strain: NEB Stable
  Copy number: Unknown
Gene/Insert
  Gene/Insert name: CXCR4-E2(38)
  gRNA/shRNA sequence: TTGATTATGATATCCCTGT
  Species: H. sapiens (human)
  Entrez Gene: CXCR4 (a.k.a. CD184, D2S201E, FB22, HM89, HSY3RR, LAP-3, LAP3, LCR1, LESTR, NPY3R, NPYR, NPYRL, NPYY3R, WHIM, WHIMS, WHIMS1)
  Cloning method: Restriction Enzyme; 5′ cloning site BbsI (destroyed during cloning); 3′ cloning site BbsI (destroyed during cloning)
  Sequencing primers: 5′ AGATAATTAGAATTAATTTGACTG
Terms and licenses: Academic/Nonprofit Terms; Industry Terms: Not Available to Industry
How to cite: pKLV2-U6gRNA5(CXCR4-E2(38))-PGKpuro2ABFP-W was a gift from Kosuke Yusa (Addgene plasmid # 200481 ; http://n2t.net/addgene:200481 ; RRID:Addgene_200481)
